Addgene plasmid #118550: pMRE-Tn7-132
Purpose: miniTn7 plasmid to deliver constitutively expressed fluorescent protein genes in bacteria
Depositing lab: Mitja Remus-Emsermann. Depositing organization: University of Canterbury. Publication: Chromatic Bacteria - A Broad Host-Range Plasmid and Chromosomal Insertion Toolbox for Fluorescent Protein Expression in Bacteria. Schlechter RO, Jun H, Bernach M, Oso S, Boyd E, Munoz-Lintz DA, Dobson RCJ, Remus DM, Remus-Emsermann MNP. Front Microbiol. 2018 Dec 12;9:3052. doi: 10.3389/fmicb.2018.03052. eCollection 2018. PubMed 30631309.
Backbone
  Vector backbone: pGRG36
  Vector type: Bacterial Expression ; miniTn7 delivery vector
  Selectable markers: Chloramphenicol
Growth in bacteria
  Bacterial resistance: Ampicillin, 100 μg/mL
  Growth temperature: 30°C
  Growth strain: E. coli S17-1 lambda pir
  Copy number: Low Copy
Gene/Insert
  Gene/Insert name: sGFP2
  Species: Synthetic
  Cloning method: Restriction Enzyme; 5′ cloning site Unknown (unknown if destroyed)
Resource information
  A portion of this plasmid was derived from a plasmid made by: pTriEx-RhoA-wt_mScarlet-I_SGFP2
Terms and licenses: Academic/Nonprofit Terms; Industry Terms: Not Available to Industry
Depositor comments: Please visit https://www.biorxiv.org/content/early/2018/09/07/402172 for bioRxiv preprint.
How to cite: pMRE-Tn7-132 was a gift from Mitja Remus-Emsermann (Addgene plasmid # 118550 ; http://n2t.net/addgene:118550 ; RRID:Addgene_118550)
