[The description below was written by a language model from this plasmid's Addgene catalogue record and pLannotate feature annotations shown in this document.]
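Description:
pMRE-Tn7-132 is a 14.6 kb mini-Tn7 delivery plasmid built on the pGRG36 backbone and designed to place a constitutively expressed fluorescent protein gene, sGFP2, into bacterial chromosomes. It replicates at low copy from a pSC101 origin supported by a temperature-sensitive Rep101 protein, so it is maintained only at permissive temperature and can be lost from recipients afterwards. An ampicillin resistance gene on the backbone selects for the plasmid itself. An incP oriT allows conjugative mobilisation from a donor strain such as the E. coli S17-1 lambda pir host listed in the record. Fragments of an f1 origin and a tetracycline resistance gene are also annotated but appear to be backbone remnants.

The transposable cargo lies between the Tn7L and Tn7R ends. It comprises the sGFP2 coding sequence followed by a lambda t0 terminator, then a chloramphenicol acetyltransferase gene with a fragment of its own promoter and an rrnB T1 terminator. Chloramphenicol therefore selects for cells that have received the insertion. The automated annotation labels the fluorescent protein as related Aequorea GFP variants (a cyan-emitting GFP in one table, an EGFP derivative in the other), reflecting sequence similarity; the catalogue identifies it as sGFP2. The promoter driving sGFP2 is not annotated, and only a fragment of Tn5 tnpA is called immediately upstream.

Outside the transposon ends, tnsA, tnsB, tnsC and tnsD sit downstream of the araBAD promoter with araC, followed by a truncated tnsE. TnsABC plus TnsD direct site-specific insertion at the att-Tn7 site. The construct belongs to a toolbox of fluorescent protein plasmids and is used for stable, single-copy chromosomal fluorescent tagging of diverse bacteria.
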