Features (pLannotate 1.2.2; 28 found; start..end, strand, type, name):
     38..56      +  promoter       tet promoter (fragment): E. coli promoter for tetracycline efflux protein gene
    146..1024    -  CDS            araC: L-arabinose regulatory protein; araC
   1051..1335    +  promoter       araBAD promoter: araBAD; promoter of the L-arabinose operon of E. coli; the araC regulatory gene is transcribed in the opposite direction (Guzman et al., 1995)
   1356..1374    +  misc_feature   MCS (fragment): pUC18/19 multiple cloning site
   1453..2271    +  CDS            tnsA: TNSA_ECOLX - Experimental evidence at protein level: Swiss-Prot protein existence level 1. Required for Tn7 transposition. Forms the transposase, together with TnsB. TnsA executes the 5'-DNA strand breakage reaction. TnsABC and TnsD promote high-frequency insertion of Tn7 into a specific target site known as ATT-Tn7 whereas TnsABC and TnsD promote low- frequency insertion into many different sites. From Escherichia coli.
   2261..4366    +  CDS            tnsB: TNSB_ECOLX - Experimental evidence at protein level: Swiss-Prot protein existence level 1. Sequence-specific, DNA-binding protein required for Tn7 transposition. Recognizes sequences necessary for recombination at both left and right ends of Tn7 and, together with TnsA, forms the transposase. TnsB executes the 5'-DNA strand breakage and joining reactions. From Escherichia coli.
   4366..6030    +  CDS            tnsC: TNSC_ECOLX - Experimental evidence at protein level: Swiss-Prot protein existence level 1. TnsABC + TnsD promote high-frequency insertion of Tn7 into a specific target site known as att-Tn7 whereas TnsABC + TnsE promote low-frequency insertion into many different sites. From Escherichia coli.
   6036..7559    +  CDS            tnsD: TNSD_ECOLX - Protein predicted: Swiss-Prot protein existence level 4. TnsABC + TnsD promote high-frequency insertion of Tn7 into a specific target site known as att-Tn7 whereas TnsABC + TnsE promote low-frequency insertion into many different sites. From Escherichia coli.
   7566..7955    +  CDS            tnsE (fragment): TNSE_ECOLX - Experimental evidence at protein level: Swiss-Prot protein existence level 1. TnsABC + TnsD promote high-frequency insertion of Tn7 into a specific target site known as att-Tn7 whereas TnsABC + TnsE promote low-frequency insertion into many different sites. From Escherichia coli.
   7956..7993    +  misc_feature   MCS (fragment): pUC18/19 multiple cloning site
   8077..8192    +  ncRNA          5S rRNA: Accession: RF00001 - 5S ribosomal RNA
   8196..8282    +  terminator     rrnB T1 terminator: Escherichia coli rrnB; transcription terminator T1 from the E. coli rrnB gene
   8374..8401    +  terminator     rrnB T2 terminator: transcription terminator T2 from the E. coli rrnB gene
   8420..8511    +  promoter       AmpR promoter: bla
   8512..9372    +  CDS            AmpR: β-lactamase; bla; confers resistance to ampicillin, carbenicillin, and related antibiotics
   9414..9542    +  rep_origin     f1 ori (fragment) (sequence partly withheld): f1 bacteriophage origin of replication; arrow indicates direction of (+) strand synthesis
   9543..9652    -  oriT           oriT: incP origin of transfer
   9655..9907    +  CDS            TcR (fragment): tetracycline efflux protein; tet; confers resistance to tetracycline
  10392..10614   +  rep_origin     pSC101 ori: low-copy replication origin that requires the Rep101 protein
  10662..11612   +  CDS            Rep101(Ts): temperature-sensitive version of the RepA protein needed for replication with the pSC101 origin (Armstrong et al., 1984); rep101 encoding an A56V mutation
  12045..12210   +  mobile_element Tn7L: mini-Tn7 element (left end of the Tn7 transposon) Tn7
  12332..12649   +  CDS            tnpA (fragment): TN5P_ECOLX - Also known as tnp. Experimental evidence at protein level: Swiss-Prot protein existence level 1. Mediates transposition of transposon Tn5 by a 'cut and paste' mechanism. First, the monomeric transposase binds the 19 bp inverted DNA repeats flanking the transposon. Then, dimerization of the DNA- bound transposase creates a synaptic DNA complex. After nicking of the first DNA strand, excision of the transposon proceeds through a series of intermediates. The transposase then mediates the insertion of the transposon at a new site by strand transfer. The activity of the wild- type tran
  12689..13369   +  CDS            (3-F)Tyr-EGFP: (3-F)Tyr-EGFP is a basic (constitutively fluorescent) green fluorescent protein published in 2004, derived from Aequorea victoria.
  13386..13480   +  terminator     lambda t0 terminator: transcription terminator from phage lambda
  13495..13523   +  promoter       cat promoter (fragment): promoter of the E. coli cat gene encoding chloramphenicol acetyltransferase
  13524..14180   +  CDS            cat: CAT_ECOLX - Experimental evidence at protein level: Swiss-Prot protein existence level 1. This enzyme is an effector of chloramphenicol resistance in bacteria. From Escherichia coli. This protein is used as a marker in many commonly used cloning vectors, such as pACYC184.
  14248..14334   +  terminator     rrnB T1 terminator: Escherichia coli rrnB; transcription terminator T1 from the E. coli rrnB gene
  14419..14617   +  mobile_element Tn7R (fragment): mini-Tn7 element (right end of the Tn7 transposon) Tn7
>Addgene plasmid #118550 | pMRE-Tn7-132 | depositor full sequence | sequence record 223750 | Full Sequence
GGCCACGATGCGTCCGGCGTAGAGGATCTGCTCATGTTTGACAGCTTATCATCGATGCATAATGTGCCTG
TCAAATGGACGAAGCAGGGATTCTGCAAACCCTATGCTACTCCGTCAAGCCGTCAATTGTCTGATTCGTT
ACCAATTATGACAACTTGACGGCTACATCATTCACTTTTTCTTCACAACCGGCACGGAACTCGCTCGGGC
TGGCCCCGGTGCATTTTTTAAATACCCGCGAGAAATAGAGTTGATCGTCAAAACCAACATTGCGACCGAC
GGTGGCGATAGGCATCCGGGTGGTGCTCAAAAGCAGCTTCGCCTGGCTGATACGTTGGTCCTCGCGCCAG
CTTAAGACGCTAATCCCTAACTGCTGGCGGAAAAGATGTGACAGACGCGACGGCGACAAGCAAACATGCT
GTGCGACGCTGGCGATATCAAAATTGCTGTCTGCCAGGTGATCGCTGATGTACTGACAAGCCTCGCGTAC
CCGATTATCCATCGGTGGATGGAGCGACTCGTTAATCGCTTCCATGCGCCGCAGTAACAATTGCTCAAGC
AGATTTATCGCCAGCAGCTCCGAATAGCGCCCTTCCCCTTGCCCGGCGTTAATGATTTGCCCAAACAGGT
CGCTGAAATGCGGCTGGTGCGCTTCATCCGGGCGAAAGAACCCCGTATTGGCAAATATTGACGGCCAGTT
AAGCCATTCATGCCAGTAGGCGCGCGGACGAAAGTAAACCCACTGGTGATACCATTCGCGAGCCTCCGGA
TGACGACCGTAGTGATGAATCTCTCCTGGCGGGAACAGCAAAATATCACCCGGTCGGCAAACAAATTCTC
GTCCCTGATTTTTCACCACCCCCTGACCGCGAATGGTGAGATTGAGAATATAACCTTTCATTCCCAGCGG
TCGGTCGATAAAAAAATCGAGATAACCGTTGGCCTCAATCGGCGTTAAACCCGCCACCAGATGGGCATTA
AACGAGTATCCCGGCAGCAGGGGATCATTTTGCGCTTCAGCCATACTTTTCATACTCCCGCCATTCAGAG
AAGAAACCAATTGTCCATATTGCATCAGACATTGCCGTCACTGCGTCTTTTACTGGCTCTTCTCGCTAAC
CAAACCGGTAACCCCGCTTATTAAAAGCATTCTGTAACAAAGCGGGACCAAAGCCATGACAAAAACGCGT
AACAAAAGTGTCTATAATCACGGCAGAAAAGTCCACATTGATTATTTGCACGGCGTCACACTTTGCTATG
CCATAGCATTTTTATCCATAAGATTAGCGGATCCTACCTGACGCTTTTTATCGCAACTCTCTACTGTTTC
TCCATACCCGTTTTTTTGGGCTAGCGAATTCGAGCTCGGTACCCAAGTCTTAAACTAGACAGAATAGTTG
TAAACTGAAATCAGTCCAGTTATGCTGTGAAAAAGCATACTGGACTTTTGTTATGGCTAAAGCAAACTCT
TCATTTTCTGAAGTGCAAATTGCCCGTCGTATTAAAGAGGGGCGTGGCCAAGGGCATGGTAAAGACTATA
TTCCATGGCTAACAGTACAAGAAGTTCCTTCTTCAGGTCGTTCCCACCGTATTTATTCTCATAAGACGGG
ACGAGTCCATCATTTGCTATCTGACTTAGAGCTTGCTGTTTTTCTCAGTCTTGAGTGGGAGAGCAGCGTG
CTAGATATACGCGAGCAGTTCCCCTTATTACCTAGTGATACCAGGCAGATTGCAATAGATAGTGGTATTA
AGCATCCTGTTATTCGTGGTGTAGATCAGGTTATGTCTACTGATTTTTTAGTGGACTGCAAAGATGGTCC
TTTTGAGCAGTTTGCTATTCAAGTCAAACCTGCAGCAGCCTTACAAGACGAGCGTACCTTAGAAAAACTA
GAACTAGAGCGTCGCTATTGGCAGCAAAAGCAAATTCCTTGGTTCATTTTTACTGATAAAGAAATAAATC
CCGTAGTAAAAGAAAATATTGAATGGCTTTATTCAGTGAAAACAGAAGAAGTTTCTGCGGAGCTTTTAGC
ACAACTATCCCCATTGGCCCATATCCTGCAAGAAAAAGGAGATGAAAACATTATCAATGTCTGTAAGCAG
GTTGATATTGCTTATGATTTGGAGTTAGGCAAAACATTGAGTGAGATACGAGCCTTAACCGCAAATGGTT
TTATTAAGTTCAATATTTATAAGTCTTTCAGGGCAAATAAGTGTGCAGATCTCTGTATTAGCCAAGTAGT
GAATATGGAGGAGTTGCGCTATGTGGCAAATTAATGAGGTTGTGCTATTTGATAATGATCCGTATCGCAT
TTTGGCTATAGAGGATGGCCAAGTTGTCTGGATGCAAATAAGCGCTGATAAAGGAGTTCCACAAGCTAGG
GCTGAGTTGTTGCTAATGCAGTATTTAGATGAAGGCCGCTTAGTTAGAACTGATGACCCTTATGTACATC
TTGATTTAGAAGAGCCGTCTGTAGATTCTGTCAGCTTCCAGAAGCGCGAGGAGGATTATCGAAAAATTCT
TCCTATTATTAATAGTAAGGATCGTTTCGACCCTAAAGTCAGAAGCGAACTCGTTGAGCATGTGGTCCAA
GAACATAAGGTTACTAAGGCTACAGTTTATAAGTTGTTACGCCGTTACTGGCAGCGTGGTCAAACGCCTA
ATGCATTAATTCCTGACTACAAAAACAGCGGTGCACCAGGGGAAAGACGTTCAGCGACAGGAACAGCAAA
GATTGGCCGAGCCAGAGAATATGGTAAGGGTGAAGGAACCAAGGTAACGCCCGAGATTGAACGCCTTTTT
AGGTTGACCATAGAAAAGCACCTGTTAAATCAAAAAGGTACAAAGACCACCGTTGCCTATAGACGATTTG
TGGACTTGTTTGCTCAGTATTTTCCTCGCATTCCCCAAGAGGATTACCCAACACTACGTCAGTTTCGTTA
TTTTTATGATCGAGAATACCCTAAAGCTCAGCGCTTAAAGTCTAGAGTTAAAGCAGGGGTATATAAAAAA
GACGTACGACCCTTAAGTAGTACAGCCACTTCTCAGGCGTTAGGCCCTGGGAGTCGTTATGAGATTGATG
CCACGATTGCTGATATTTATTTAGTGGATCATCATGATCGCCAAAAAATCATAGGAAGACCAACGCTTTA
CATTGTGATTGATGTGTTTAGTCGGATGATCACGGGCTTTTATATCGGCTTTGAAAATCCGTCTTATGTG
GTGGCGATGCAGGCTTTTGTAAATGCTTGCTCTGACAAAACGGCCATTTGTGCCCAGCATGATATTGAGA
TTAGTAGCTCAGACTGGCCGTGTGTAGGTTTGCCAGATGTGTTGCTAGCGGACCGTGGCGAATTAATGAG
TCATCAGGTCGAAGCCTTAGTTTCTAGTTTTAATGTGCGAGTGGAAAGTGCTCCACCTAGACGTGGCGAT
GCTAAAGGCATAGTGGAAAGCACTTTTAGAACACTACAAGCCGAGTTTAAGTCCTTTGCACCTGGCATTG
TAGAGGGCAGTCGGATCAAAAGCCATGGTGAAACAGACTATAGGTTAGATGCATCTCTGTCGGTATTTGA
GTTCACACAAATTATTTTGCGTACGATCTTATTCAGAAATAACCATCTGGTGATGGATAAATACGATCGA
GATGCTGATTTTCCTACAGATTTACCGTCTATTCCTGTCCAGCTATGGCAATGGGGTATGCAGCATCGTA
CAGGTAGTTTAAGGGCTGTGGAGCAAGAGCAGTTGCGAGTAGCGTTACTGCCTCGCCGAAAGGTCTCTAT
TTCTTCATTTGGCGTTAATTTGTGGGGTTTGTATTACTCGGGGTCAGAGATTCTGCGTGAGGGTTGGTTG
CAGCGGAGCACTGATATAGCTAGACCTCAACATTTAGAAGCGGCTTATGACCCAGTGCTGGTTGATACGA
TTTATTTGTTTCCGCAAGTTGGCAGCCGTGTATTTTGGCGCTGTAATCTGACGGAACGTAGTCGGCAGTT
TAAAGGTCTCTCATTTTGGGAGGTTTGGGATATACAAGCACAAGAAAAACACAATAAAGCCAATGCGAAG
CAGGATGAGTTAACTAAACGCAGGGAGCTTGAGGCGTTTATTCAGCAAACCATTCAGAAAGCGAATAAGT
TAACGCCCAGTACTACTGAGCCCAAATCAACACGCATTAAGCAGATTAAAACTAATAAAAAAGAAGCCGT
GACCTCGGAGCGTAAAAAACGTGCGGAGCATTTGAAGCCAAGCTCTTCAGGTGATGAGGCTAAAGTTATT
CCTTTCAACGCAGTGGAAGCGGATGATCAAGAAGATTACAGCCTACCCACATACGTGCCTGAATTATTTC
AGGATCCACCAGAAAAGGATGAGTCATGAGTGCTACCCGGATTCAAGCAGTTTATCGTGATACGGGGGTA
GAGGCTTATCGTGATAATCCTTTTATCGAGGCCTTACCACCATTACAAGAGTCAGTGAATAGTGCTGCAT
CACTGAAATCCTCTTTACAGCTTACTTCCTCTGACTTGCAAAAGTCCCGTGTTATCAGAGCTCATACCAT
TTGTCGTATTCCAGATGACTATTTTCAGCCATTAGGTACGCATTTGCTACTAAGTGAGCGTATTTCGGTC
ATGATTCGAGGTGGCTACGTAGGCAGAAATCCTAAAACAGGAGATTTACAAAAGCATTTACAAAATGGTT
ATGAGCGTGTTCAAACGGGAGAGTTGGAGACATTTCGCTTTGAGGAGGCACGATCTACGGCACAAAGCTT
ATTGTTAATTGGTTGTTCTGGTAGTGGGAAGACGACCTCTCTTCATCGTATTCTAGCCACGTATCCTCAG
GTGATTTACCATCGTGAACTCAATGTAGAGCAGGTGGTGTATTTGAAAATAGACTGCTCGCATAATGGTT
CGCTAAAAGAAATCTGCTTGAATTTTTTCAGAGCGTTGGATCGAGCCTTGGGCTCGAACTATGAGCGTCG
TTATGGCTTAAAACGTCATGGTATAGAAACCATGTTGGCTTTGATGTCGCAAATAGCCAATGCACATGCT
TTAGGGTTGTTGGTTATTGATGAAATTCAGCATTTAAGCCGCTCTCGTTCGGGTGGATCTCAAGAGATGC
TGAACTTTTTTGTGACGATGGTGAATATTATTGGCGTACCAGTGATGTTGATTGGTACCCCTAAAGCACG
AGAGATTTTTGAGGCTGATTTGCGGTCTGCACGTAGAGGGGCAGGGTTTGGAGCTATATTCTGGGATCCT
ATACAACAAACGCAACGTGGAAAGCCCAATCAAGAGTGGATCGCTTTTACGGATAATCTTTGGCAATTAC
AGCTTTTACAACGCAAAGATGCGCTGTTATCGGATGAGGTCCGTGATGTGTGGTATGAGCTAAGCCAAGG
AGTGATGGACATTGTAGTAAAACTTTTTGTACTCGCTCAGCTCCGTGCGCTAGCTTTAGGCAATGAGCGT
ATTACCGCTGGTTTATTGCGGCAAGTGTATCAAGATGAGTTAAAGCCTGTGCACCCCATGCTAGAGGCAT
TACGCTCGGGTATCCCAGAACGCATTGCTCGTTATTCTGATCTAGTCGTTCCCGAGATTGATAAACGGTT
AATCCAACTTCAGCTAGATATCGCAGCGATACAAGAACAAACACCAGAAGAAAAAGCCCTTCAAGAGTTA
GATACCGAAGATCAGCGTCATTTATATCTGATGCTGAAAGAGGATTACGATTCAAGCCTGTTAATTCCCA
CTATTAAAAAAGCGTTTAGCCAGAATCCAACGATGACAAGACAAAAGTTACTGCCTCTTGTTTTGCAGTG
GTTGATGGAAGGCGAAACGGTAGTGTCAGAACTAGAAAAGCCCTCCAAGAGTAAAAAGGTTTCGGCTATA
AAGGTAGTCAAGCCCAGCGACTGGGATAGCTTGCCTGATACGGATTTACGTTATATCTATTCACAACGCC
AACCTGAAAAAACCATGCATGAACGGTTAAAAGGGAAAGGGGTAATAGTGGATATGGCGAGCTTATTTAA
ACAAGCAGGTTAGCCATGAGAAACTTTCCTGTTCCGTACTCGAATGAGCTGATTTATAGCACTATTGCAC
GGGCAGGCGTTTATCAAGGGATTGTTAGTCCTAAGCAGCTGTTGGATGAGGTGTATGGCAACCGCAAGGT
GGTCGCTACCTTAGGTCTGCCCTCGCATTTAGGTGTGATAGCAAGACATCTACATCAAACAGGACGTTAC
GCTGTTCAGCAGCTTATTTATGAGCATACCTTATTCCCTTTATATGCTCCGTTTGTAGGCAAGGAGCGCC
GAGACGAAGCTATTCGGTTAATGGAGTACCAAGCGCAAGGTGCGGTGCATTTAATGCTAGGAGTCGCTGC
TTCTAGAGTTAAGAGCGATAACCGCTTTAGATACTGCCCTGATTGCGTTGCTCTTCAGCTAAATAGGTAT
GGGGAAGCCTTTTGGCAACGAGATTGGTATTTGCCCGCTTTGCCATATTGTCCAAAACACGGTGCTTTAG
TCTTCTTTGATAGAGCTGTAGATGATCACCGACATCAATTTTGGGCTTTGGGTCATACTGAGCTGCTTTC
AGACTACCCCAAAGACTCCCTATCTCAATTAACAGCACTAGCTGCTTATATAGCCCCTCTGTTAGATGCT
CCACGAGCGCAAGAGCTTTCCCCAAGCCTTGAGCAGTGGACGCTGTTTTATCAGCGCTTAGCGCAGGATC
TAGGGCTAACCAAAAGCAAGCACATTCGTCATGACTTGGTGGCGGAGAGAGTGAGGCAGACTTTTAGTGA
TGAGGCACTAGAGAAACTGGATTTAAAGTTGGCAGAGAACAAGGACACGTGTTGGCTGAAAAGTATATTC
CGTAAGCATAGAAAAGCCTTTAGTTATTTACAGCATAGTATTGTGTGGCAAGCCTTATTGCCAAAACTAA
CGGTTATAGAAGCGCTACAGCAGGCAAGTGCTCTTACTGAGCACTCTATAACGACAAGACCTGTTAGCCA
GTCTGTGCAACCTAACTCTGAAGATTTATCTGTTAAGCATAAAGACTGGCAGCAACTAGTGCATAAATAC
CAAGGAATTAAGGCGGCAAGACAGTCTTTAGAGGGTGGGGTGCTATACGCTTGGCTTTACCGACATGACA
GGGATTGGCTAGTTCACTGGAATCAACAGCATCAACAAGAGCGTCTGGCACCCGCCCCTAGAGTTGATTG
GAACCAAAGAGATCGAATTGCTGTACGACAACTATTAAGAATCATAAAGCGTCTAGATAGTAGCCTTGAT
CACCCAAGAGCGACATCGAGCTGGCTGTTAAAGCAAACTCCTAACGGAACCTCTCTTGCAAAAAATCTAC
AGAAACTGCCTTTGGTAGCGCTTTGCTTAAAGCGTTACTCAGAGAGTGTGGAAGATTATCAAATTAGACG
GATTAGCCAAGCTTTTATTAAGCTTAAACAGGAAGATGTTGAGCTTAGGCGCTGGCGATTATTAAGAAGT
GCAACGTTATCTAAAGAGCGGATAACTGAGGAAGCACAAAGATTCTTGGAAATGGTTTATGGGGAAGAGT
GAGTGGTTAGGCTAGCTACATTTAATGACAATGTGCAGGTTGTACATATTGGTCATTTATTCCGTAACTC
GGGTCATAAGGAGTGGCGTATTTTTGTTTGGTTTAATCCAATGCAAGAACGGAAATGGACTCGATTTACT
CATTTGCCTTTATTAAGTCGAGCTAAGGTGGTTAACAGTACAACAAAGCAAATAAATAAGGCGGATCGTG
TGATTGAGTTTGAAGCATCGGATCTTCAACGAGCCAAAATAATCGATTTTCCTAATCTCTCGTCCTTTGC
TTCCGTACGCAACAAGGATGGAGCGCAGAGTTCATTTATTTACGAAGCTGAAACACCATATAGCAAGACT
CGTTATCACATCCCACAGTTAGAGCTAGCTCGGTCATTATTTTTAGGGGATCCTCTAGAGTCGACCTGCA
GGCATGCAAGCTTGGCTGTTTTGGCGGATGAGAGAAGATTTTCAGCCTGATACAGATTAAATCAGAACGC
AGAAGCGGTCTGATAAAACAGAATTTGCCTGGCGGCAGTAGCGCGGTGGTCCCACCTGACCCCATGCCGA
ACTCAGAAGTGAAACGCCGTAGCGCCGATGGTAGTGTGGGGTCTCCCCATGCGAGAGTAGGGAACTGCCA
GGCATCAAATAAAACGAAAGGCTCAGTCGAAAGACTGGGCCTTTCGTTTTATCTGTTGTTTGTCGGTGAA
CGCTCTCCTGAGTAGGACAAATCCGCCGGGAGCGGATTTGAACGTTGCGAAGCAACGGCCCGGAGGGTGG
CGGGCAGGACGCCCGCCATAAACTGCCAGGCATCAAATTAAGCAGAAGGCCATCCTGACGGATGGCCTTT
TTGCGTTTCTACAAACTCTTTTGTTTATTTTTCTAAATACATTCAAATATGTATCCGCTCATGAGACAAT
AACCCTGATAAATGCTTCAATAATATTGAAAAAGGAAGAGTATGAGTATTCAACATTTCCGTGTCGCCCT
TATTCCCTTTTTTGCGGCATTTTGCCTTCCTGTTTTTGCTCACCCAGAAACGCTGGTGAAAGTAAAAGAT
GCTGAAGATCAGTTGGGTGCACGAGTGGGTTACATCGAACTGGATCTCAACAGCGGTAAGATCCTTGAGA
GTTTTCGCCCCGAAGAACGTTTTCCAATGATGAGCACTTTTAAAGTTCTGCTATGTGGCGCGGTATTATC
CCGTGTTGACGCCGGGCAAGAGCAACTCGGTCGCCGCATACACTATTCTCAGAATGACTTGGTTGAGTAC
TCACCAGTCACAGAAAAGCATCTTACGGATGGCATGACAGTAAGAGAATTATGCAGTGCTGCCATAACCA
TGAGTGATAACACTGCGGCCAACTTACTTCTGACAACGATCGGAGGACCGAAGGAGCTAACCGCTTTTTT
GCACAACATGGGGGATCATGTAACTCGCCTTGATCGTTGGGAACCGGAGCTGAATGAAGCCATACCAAAC
GACGAGCGTGACACCACGATGCCTGCAGCAATGGCAACAACGTTGCGCAAACTATTAACTGGCGAACTAC
TTACTCTAGCTTCCCGGCAACAATTAATAGACTGGATGGAGGCGGATAAAGTTGCAGGACCACTTCTGCG
CTCGGCCCTTCCGGCTGGCTGGTTTATTGCTGATAAATCTGGAGCCGGTGAGCGTGGGTCTCGCGGTATC
ATTGCAGCACTGGGGCCAGATGGTAAGCCCTCCCGTATCGTAGTTATCTACACGACGGGGAGTCAGGCAA
CTATGGATGAACGAAATAGACAGATCGCTGAGATAGGTGCCTCACTGATTAAGCATTGGTAACTGTCAGA
CCAAGTTTACTCATATATACTTTAGATTGATT
[125 nt withheld, positions 9413-9537]
CGCCGCCGGCCAGCCTCGCAGAGCAGGATTCCCGTTGAGCACCGCCAGGTGCGAATAAGGGACAGTGAAG
AAGGAACACCCGCTCGCGGGTGGGCCTACTTCACCTATCCTGCCCGGCGGCATCACCGGCGCCACAGGTG
CGGTTGCTGGCGCCTATATCGCCGACATCACCGATGGGGAAGATCGGGCTCGCCACTTCGGGCTCATGAG
CGCTTGTTTCGGCGTGGGTATGGTGGCAGGCCCCGTGGCCGGGGGACTGTTGGGCGCCATCTCCTTGCAT
GCACCATTCCTTGCGGCGGCGGTGCTCAACGGCCTCAACCTACTACTGGGCTGCTTCCTAATGCAGGAGT
CGCATAAGGGAGAGCGTCGATCCCCGACAGTAAGACGGGTAAGCCTGTTGATGATACCGCTGCCTTACTG
GGTGCATTAGCCAGTCTGAATGACCTGTCACGGGATAATCCGAAGTGGTCAGACTGGAAAATCAGAGGGC
AGGAACTGCTGAACAGCAAAAAGTCAGATAGCACCACATAGCAGACCCGCCATAAAACGCCCTGAGAAGC
CCGTGACGGGCTTTTCTTGTATTATGGGTAGTTTCCTTGCATGAATCCATAAAAGGCGCCTGTAGTGCCA
TTTACCCCCATTCACTGCCAGAGCCGTGAGCGCAGCGAACTGAATGTCACGAAAAAGACAGCGACTCAGG
TGCCTGATGGTCGGAGACAAAAGGAATATTCAGCGATTTGCCCGAGCTTGCGAGGGTGCTACTTAAGCCT
TTAGGGTTTTAAGGTCTGTTTTGTAGAGGAGCAAACAGCGTTTGCGACATCCTTTTGTAATACTGCGGAA
CTGACTAAAGTAGTGAGTTATACACAGGGCTGGGATCTATTCTTTTTATCTTTTTTTATTCTTTCTTTAT
TCTATAAATTATAACCACTTGAATATAAACAAAAAAAACACACAAAGGTCTAGCGGAATTTACAGAGGGT
CTAGCAGAATTTACAAGTTTTCCAGCAAAGGTCTAGCAGAATTTACAGATACCCACAACTCAAAGGAAAA
GGACTAGTAATTATCATTGACTAGCCCATCTCAATTGGTATAGTGATTAAAATCACCTAGACCAATTGAG
ATGTATGTCTGAATTAGTTGTTTTCAAAGCAAATGAACTAGCGATTAGTCGCTATGACTTAACGGAGCAT
GAAACCAAGCTAATTTTATGCTGTGTGGCACTACTCAACCCCACGATTGAAAACCCTACAAGGAAAGAAC
GGACGGTATCGTTCACTTATAACCAATACGTTCAGATGATGAACATCAGTAGGGAAAATGCTTATGGTGT
ATTAGCTAAAGCAACCAGAGAGCTGATGACGAGAACTGTGGAAATCAGGAATCCTTTGGTTAAAGGCTTT
GAGATTTTCCAGTGGACAAACTATGCCAAGTTCTCAAGCGAAAAATTAGAATTAGTTTTTAGTGAAGAGA
TATTGCCTTATCTTTTCCAGTTAAAAAAATTCATAAAATATAATCTGGAACATGTTAAGTCTTTTGAAAA
CAAATACTCTATGAGGATTTATGAGTGGTTATTAAAAGAACTAACACAAAAGAAAACTCACAAGGCAAAT
ATAGAGATTAGCCTTGATGAATTTAAGTTCATGTTAATGCTTGAAAATAACTACCATGAGTTTAAAAGGC
TTAACCAATGGGTTTTGAAACCAATAAGTAAAGATTTAAACACTTACAGCAATATGAAATTGGTGGTTGA
TAAGCGAGGCCGCCCGACTGATACGTTGATTTTCCAAGTTGAACTAGATAGACAAATGGATCTCGTAACC
GAACTTGAGAACAACCAGATAAAAATGAATGGTGACAAAATACCAACAACCATTACATCAGATTCCTACC
TACATAACGGACTAAGAAAAACACTACACGATGCTTTAACTGCAAAAATTCAGCTCACCAGTTTTGAGGC
AAAATTTTTGAGTGACATGCAAAGTAAGTATGATCTCAATGGTTCGTTCTCATGGCTCACGCAAAAACAA
CGAACCACACTAGAGAACATACTGGCTAAATACGGAAGGATCTGAGGTTCTTATGGCTCTTGTATCTATC
AGTGAAGCATCAAGACTAACAAACAAAAGTAGAACAACTGTTCACCGTTACATATCAAAGGGAAAACTGT
CCATATGCACAGATGAAAACGGTGTAAAAAAGATAGATACATCAGAGCTTTTACGAGTTTTTGGTGCATT
TAAAGCTGTTCACCATGAACAGATCGACAATGTAACAGATGAACAGCATGTAACACCTAATAGAACAGGT
GAAACCAGTAAAACAAAGCAACTAGAACATGAAATTGAACACCTGAGACAACTTGTTACAGCTCAACAGT
CACACATAGACAGCCTGAAACAGGCGATGCTGCTTATCGAATCAAAGCTGCCGACAACACGGGAGCCAGT
GACGCCTCCCGTGGGGAAAAAATCATGGCAATTCTGGAAGAAATAGCGCTTTCAGCCTGTGGGCGGACAA
AATAGTTGGGAACTGGGAGGGGTGGAAATGGAGTTTTTAAGGATTATTTAGGGAAGAGTGACAAAATAGA
TGGGAACTGGGTGTAGCGTCGTAAGCTAATACGAAAATTAAAAATGACAAAATAGTTTGGAACTAGATTT
CACTTATCTGGTTGGTCGACACTAGTATTACCCTGTTATCCCTAGATTTAAATGATATCGGATCCTAGTA
AGCCACGTTTTAATTAATCAGATCCCATAAACTGCCAGGAATTGGGGATCGGATTCGAGCTCGCACGCTG
CCGCAAGCACTCAGGGCGCAAGGGCTGCTAAAGGAAGCGGAACACGTAGAAAGCCAGTCCGCAGAAACGG
TGCTGACCCCGGATGAATGTCAGCTACTGGGCTATCTGGACAAGGGAAAACGCAAGCGCAAAGAGAAAGC
AGGTAGCTTGCAGTGGGCTTACATGGCGATAGCTAGACTGGGCGGTTTTATGGACAGCAAGCGAACCGGA
ATTGCCAGCTGGGGCGCCCTCTGGTAAGGTTGGGAAGCCCTGCAAAGTAAACTGGATGGCTTTCTTGCCG
CCAAGGATCTGATGGCGCAGGGGATCAAGATCTGATCAAGAGACAGGATACTAGTGGAGGAAGAAAAAGT
GAGCAAGGGCGAGGAGCTGTTCACCGGGGTGGTGCCCATCCTGGTCGAGCTGGACGGCGACGTAAACGGC
CACAAGTTCAGCGTGTCCGGCGAGGGCGAGGGCGATGCCACCTACGGCAAGCTGACCCTGAAGTTCATCT
GCACCACCGGCAAGCTGCCCGTGCCCTGGCCCACCCTCGTGACCACCCTGACCTACGGCGTGCAGTGCTT
CGCCCGCTACCCCGACCACATGAAGCAGCACGACTTCTTCAAGTCCGCCATGCCCGAAGGCTACGTCCAG
GAGCGCACCATCTTCTTCAAGGACGACGGCAACTACAAGACCCGCGCCGAGGTGAAGTTCGAGGGCGACA
CCCTGGTGAACCGCATCGAGCTGAAGGGCATCGACTTCAAGGAGGACGGCAACATCCTGGGGCACAAGCT
GGAGTACAACTACAACAGCCACAACGTCTATATCACCGCCGACAAGCAGAAGAACGGCATCAAGGCCAAC
TTCAAGATCCGCCACAACATCGAGGACGGCGGCGTGCAGCTCGCCGACCACTACCAGCAGAACACCCCCA
TCGGCGACGGCCCCGTGCTGCTGCCCGACAACCACTACCTGAGCACCCAGTCCAAGCTGAGCAAAGACCC
CAACGAGAAGCGCGATCACATGGTCCTGCTGGAGTTCGTGACCGCCGCCGGGTAATTAGCTGAGCTTGGA
CTCCTGTTGATAGATCCAGTAATGACCTCAGAACTCCATCTGGATTTGTTCAGAACGCTCGGTTGCCGCC
GGGCGTTTTTTATTGGTGAGAATCCAAGCTAGCTTGGCGAGATTTTCAGGAGCTAAGGAAGCTAAAATGG
AGAAAAAAATCACTGGATATACCACCGTTGATATATCCCAATGGCATCGTAAAGAACATTTTGAGGCATT
TCAGTCAGTTGCTCAATGTACCTATAACCAGACCGTTCAGCTGGATATTACGGCCTTTTTAAAGACCGTA
AAGAAAAATAAGCACAAGTTTTATCCGGCCTTTATTCACATTCTTGCCCGCCTGATGAATGCTCATCCGG
AATTTCGTATGGCAATGAAAGACGGTGAGCTGGTGATATGGGATAGTGTTCACCCTTGTTACACCGTTTT
CCATGAGCAAACTGAAACGTTTTCATCGCTCTGGAGTGAATACCACGACGATTTCCGGCAGTTTCTACAC
ATATATTCGCAAGATGTGGCGTGTTACGGTGAAAACCTGGCCTATTTCCCTAAAGGGTTTATTGAGAATA
TGTTTTTCGTCTCAGCCAATCCCTGGGTGAGTTTCACCAGTTTTGATTTAAACGTGGCCAATATGGACAA
CTTCTTCGCCCCCGTTTTCACCATGGGCAAATATTATACGCAAGGCGACAAGGTGCTGATGCCGCTGGCG
ATTCAGGTTCATCATGCCGTCTGTGATGGCTTCCATGTCGGCAGAATGCTTAATGAATTACAACAGTACT
GCGATGAGTGGCAGGGCGGGGCGTAATTTTTTTAAGGCAGTTATTGGTGCCCTTAAACGCCTGGGGTAAT
GACTCTCTAGCTTGAGGCATCAAATAAAACGAAAGGCTCAGTCGAAAGACTGGGCCTTTCGTTTTATCTG
TTGTTTGTCGGTGAACGCTCTCCTGAGTAGGACAAATCCGCCGCTAGGAGCTTGCGGCCGCCAGGGGTCA
ATAGCGGCCGCCACTCGAGCACCTAGGAGGCGCGCCACGGCCGCGTCGACCCCACGCCCCTCTTTAATAC
GACGGGCAATTTGCACTTCAGAAAATGAAGAGTTTGCTTTAGCCATAACAAAAGTCCAGTATGCTTTTTC
ACAGCATAACTGGACTGATTTCAGTTTACAACTATTCTGTCTAGTTTAAGACTTTATTGTCATAGTTTAG
ATCTATTTTGTTCAGTTTAAGACTTTATTGTCCGCCCACA
