Features (pLannotate 1.2.2; 28 found; start..end, strand, type, name):
      1..684     +  CDS            Enhanced Cyan-Emitting GFP: Enhanced Cyan-Emitting GFP is a basic (constitutively fluorescent) cyan fluorescent protein published in 2002, derived from Aequorea victoria.
    701..795     +  terminator     lambda t0 terminator: transcription terminator from phage lambda
    810..838     +  promoter       cat promoter (fragment): promoter of the E. coli cat gene encoding chloramphenicol acetyltransferase
    839..1495    +  CDS            cat: CAT_ECOLX - Experimental evidence at protein level: Swiss-Prot protein existence level 1. This enzyme is an effector of chloramphenicol resistance in bacteria. From Escherichia coli. This protein is used as a marker in many commonly used cloning vectors, such as pACYC184.
   1563..1649    +  terminator     rrnB T1 terminator: Escherichia coli rrnB; transcription terminator T1 from the E. coli rrnB gene
   1734..1932    +  mobile_element Tn7R (fragment): mini-Tn7 element (right end of the Tn7 transposon) Tn7
   1970..1988    +  promoter       tet promoter (fragment): E. coli promoter for tetracycline efflux protein gene
   2078..2956    -  CDS            araC: L-arabinose regulatory protein; araC
   2983..3267    +  promoter       araBAD promoter: araBAD; promoter of the L-arabinose operon of E. coli; the araC regulatory gene is transcribed in the opposite direction (Guzman et al., 1995)
   3288..3306    +  misc_feature   MCS (fragment): pUC18/19 multiple cloning site
   3385..4203    +  CDS            tnsA: TNSA_ECOLX - Experimental evidence at protein level: Swiss-Prot protein existence level 1. Required for Tn7 transposition. Forms the transposase, together with TnsB. TnsA executes the 5'-DNA strand breakage reaction. TnsABC and TnsD promote high-frequency insertion of Tn7 into a specific target site known as ATT-Tn7 whereas TnsABC and TnsD promote low- frequency insertion into many different sites. From Escherichia coli.
   4193..6298    +  CDS            tnsB: TNSB_ECOLX - Experimental evidence at protein level: Swiss-Prot protein existence level 1. Sequence-specific, DNA-binding protein required for Tn7 transposition. Recognizes sequences necessary for recombination at both left and right ends of Tn7 and, together with TnsA, forms the transposase. TnsB executes the 5'-DNA strand breakage and joining reactions. From Escherichia coli.
   6298..7962    +  CDS            tnsC: TNSC_ECOLX - Experimental evidence at protein level: Swiss-Prot protein existence level 1. TnsABC + TnsD promote high-frequency insertion of Tn7 into a specific target site known as att-Tn7 whereas TnsABC + TnsE promote low-frequency insertion into many different sites. From Escherichia coli.
   7968..9491    +  CDS            tnsD: TNSD_ECOLX - Protein predicted: Swiss-Prot protein existence level 4. TnsABC + TnsD promote high-frequency insertion of Tn7 into a specific target site known as att-Tn7 whereas TnsABC + TnsE promote low-frequency insertion into many different sites. From Escherichia coli.
   9498..9887    +  CDS            tnsE (fragment): TNSE_ECOLX - Experimental evidence at protein level: Swiss-Prot protein existence level 1. TnsABC + TnsD promote high-frequency insertion of Tn7 into a specific target site known as att-Tn7 whereas TnsABC + TnsE promote low-frequency insertion into many different sites. From Escherichia coli.
   9888..9925    +  misc_feature   MCS (fragment): pUC18/19 multiple cloning site
  10009..10124   +  ncRNA          5S rRNA: Accession: RF00001 - 5S ribosomal RNA
  10128..10214   +  terminator     rrnB T1 terminator: Escherichia coli rrnB; transcription terminator T1 from the E. coli rrnB gene
  10306..10333   +  terminator     rrnB T2 terminator: transcription terminator T2 from the E. coli rrnB gene
  10352..10443   +  promoter       AmpR promoter: bla
  10444..11304   +  CDS            AmpR: β-lactamase; bla; confers resistance to ampicillin, carbenicillin, and related antibiotics
  11346..11474   +  rep_origin     f1 ori (fragment) (sequence partly withheld): f1 bacteriophage origin of replication; arrow indicates direction of (+) strand synthesis
  11475..11584   -  oriT           oriT: incP origin of transfer
  11587..11839   +  CDS            TcR (fragment): tetracycline efflux protein; tet; confers resistance to tetracycline
  12324..12546   +  rep_origin     pSC101 ori: low-copy replication origin that requires the Rep101 protein
  12594..13544   +  CDS            Rep101(Ts): temperature-sensitive version of the RepA protein needed for replication with the pSC101 origin (Armstrong et al., 1984); rep101 encoding an A56V mutation
  13977..14142   +  mobile_element Tn7L: mini-Tn7 element (left end of the Tn7 transposon) Tn7
  14264..14581   +  CDS            tnpA (fragment): TN5P_ECOLX - Also known as tnp. Experimental evidence at protein level: Swiss-Prot protein existence level 1. Mediates transposition of transposon Tn5 by a 'cut and paste' mechanism. First, the monomeric transposase binds the 19 bp inverted DNA repeats flanking the transposon. Then, dimerization of the DNA- bound transposase creates a synaptic DNA complex. After nicking of the first DNA strand, excision of the transposon proceeds through a series of intermediates. The transposase then mediates the insertion of the transposon at a new site by strand transfer. The activity of the wild- type tran
>Addgene plasmid #118550 | pMRE-Tn7-132 | addgene full sequence | sequence record 226948 | Addgene NGS Result
ATGAGCAAGGGCGAGGAGCTGTTCACCGGGGTGGTGCCCATCCTGGTCGAGCTGGACGGCGACGTAAACG
GCCACAAGTTCAGCGTGTCCGGCGAGGGCGAGGGCGATGCCACCTACGGCAAGCTGACCCTGAAGTTCAT
CTGCACCACCGGCAAGCTGCCCGTGCCCTGGCCCACCCTCGTGACCACCCTGACCTACGGCGTGCAGTGC
TTCGCCCGCTACCCCGACCACATGAAGCAGCACGACTTCTTCAAGTCCGCCATGCCCGAAGGCTACGTCC
AGGAGCGCACCATCTTCTTCAAGGACGACGGCAACTACAAGACCCGCGCCGAGGTGAAGTTCGAGGGCGA
CACCCTGGTGAACCGCATCGAGCTGAAGGGCATCGACTTCAAGGAGGACGGCAACATCCTGGGGCACAAG
CTGGAGTACAACTACAACAGCCACAACGTCTATATCACCGCCGACAAGCAGAAGAACGGCATCAAGGCCA
ACTTCAAGATCCGCCACAACATCGAGGACGGCGGCGTGCAGCTCGCCGACCACTACCAGCAGAACACCCC
CATCGGCGACGGCCCCGTGCTGCTGCCCGACAACCACTACCTGAGCACCCAGTCCAAGCTGAGCAAAGAC
CCCAACGAGAAGCGCGATCACATGGTCCTGCTGGAGTTCGTGACCGCCGCCGGGTAATTAGCTGAGCTTG
GACTCCTGTTGATAGATCCAGTAATGACCTCAGAACTCCATCTGGATTTGTTCAGAACGCTCGGTTGCCG
CCGGGCGTTTTTTATTGGTGAGAATCCAAGCTAGCTTGGCGAGATTTTCAGGAGCTAAGGAAGCTAAAAT
GGAGAAAAAAATCACTGGATATACCACCGTTGATATATCCCAATGGCATCGTAAAGAACATTTTGAGGCA
TTTCAGTCAGTTGCTCAATGTACCTATAACCAGACCGTTCAGCTGGATATTACGGCCTTTTTAAAGACCG
TAAAGAAAAATAAGCACAAGTTTTATCCGGCCTTTATTCACATTCTTGCCCGCCTGATGAATGCTCATCC
GGAATTTCGTATGGCAATGAAAGACGGTGAGCTGGTGATATGGGATAGTGTTCACCCTTGTTACACCGTT
TTCCATGAGCAAACTGAAACGTTTTCATCGCTCTGGAGTGAATACCACGACGATTTCCGGCAGTTTCTAC
ACATATATTCGCAAGATGTGGCGTGTTACGGTGAAAACCTGGCCTATTTCCCTAAAGGGTTTATTGAGAA
TATGTTTTTCGTCTCAGCCAATCCCTGGGTGAGTTTCACCAGTTTTGATTTAAACGTGGCCAATATGGAC
AACTTCTTCGCCCCCGTTTTCACCATGGGCAAATATTATACGCAAGGCGACAAGGTGCTGATGCCGCTGG
CGATTCAGGTTCATCATGCCGTTTGTGATGGCTTCCATGTCGGCAGAATGCTTAATGAATTACAACAGTA
CTGCGATGAGTGGCAGGGCGGGGCGTAATTTTTTTAAGGCAGTTATTGGTGCCCTTAAACGCCTGGGGTA
ATGACTCTCTAGCTTGAGGCATCAAATAAAACGAAAGGCTCAGTCGAAAGACTGGGCCTTTCGTTTTATC
TGTTGTTTGTCGGTGAACGCTCTCCTGAGTAGGACAAATCCGCCGCTAGGAGCTTGCGGCCGCCAGGGGT
CAATAGCGGCCGCCACTCGAGCACCTAGGAGGCGCGCCACGGCCGCGTCGACCCCACGCCCCTCTTTAAT
ACGACGGGCAATTTGCACTTCAGAAAATGAAGAGTTTGCTTTAGCCATAACAAAAGTCCAGTATGCTTTT
TCACAGCATAACTGGACTGATTTCAGTTTACAACTATTCTGTCTAGTTTAAGACTTTATTGTCATAGTTT
AGATCTATTTTGTTCAGTTTAAGACTTTATTGTCCGCCCACAGGCCACGATGCGTCCGGCGTAGAGGATC
TGCTCATGTTTGACAGCTTATCATCGATGCATAATGTGCCTGTCAAATGGACGAAGCAGGGATTCTGCAA
ACCCTATGCTACTCCGTCAAGCCGTCAATTGTCTGATTCGTTACCAATTATGACAACTTGACGGCTACAT
CATTCACTTTTTCTTCACAACCGGCACGGAACTCGCTCGGGCTGGCCCCGGTGCATTTTTTAAATACCCG
CGAGAAATAGAGTTGATCGTCAAAACCAACATTGCGACCGACGGTGGCGATAGGCATCCGGGTGGTGCTC
AAAAGCAGCTTCGCCTGGCTGATACGTTGGTCCTCGCGCCAGCTTAAGACGCTAATCCCTAACTGCTGGC
GGAAAAGATGTGACAGACGCGACGGCGACAAGCAAACATGCTGTGCGACGCTGGCGATATCAAAATTGCT
GTCTGCCAGGTGATCGCTGATGTACTGACAAGCCTCGCGTACCCGATTATCCATCGGTGGATGGAGCGAC
TCGTTAATCGCTTCCATGCGCCGCAGTAACAATTGCTCAAGCAGATTTATCGCCAGCAGCTCCGAATAGC
GCCCTTCCCCTTGCCCGGCGTTAATGATTTGCCCAAACAGGTCGCTGAAATGCGGCTGGTGCGCTTCATC
CGGGCGAAAGAACCCCGTATTGGCAAATATTGACGGCCAGTTAAGCCATTCATGCCAGTAGGCGCGCGGA
CGAAAGTAAACCCACTGGTGATACCATTCGCGAGCCTCCGGATGACGACCGTAGTGATGAATCTCTCCTG
GCGGGAACAGCAAAATATCACCCGGTCGGCAAACAAATTCTCGTCCCTGATTTTTCACCACCCCCTGACC
GCGAATGGTGAGATTGAGAATATAACCTTTCATTCCCAGCGGTCGGTCGATAAAAAAATCGAGATAACCG
TTGGCCTCAATCGGCGTTAAACCCGCCACCAGATGGGCATTAAACGAGTATCCCGGCAGCAGGGGATCAT
TTTGCGCTTCAGCCATACTTTTCATACTCCCGCCATTCAGAGAAGAAACCAATTGTCCATATTGCATCAG
ACATTGCCGTCACTGCGTCTTTTACTGGCTCTTCTCGCTAACCAAACCGGTAACCCCGCTTATTAAAAGC
ATTCTGTAACAAAGCGGGACCAAAGCCATGACAAAAACGCGTAACAAAAGTGTCTATAATCACGGCAGAA
AAGTCCACATTGATTATTTGCACGGCGTCACACTTTGCTATGCCATAGCATTTTTATCCATAAGATTAGC
GGATCCTACCTGACGCTTTTTATCGCAACTCTCTACTGTTTCTCCATACCCGTTTTTTTGGGCTAGCGAA
TTCGAGCTCGGTACCCAAGTCTTAAACTAGACAGAATAGTTGTAAACTGAAATCAGTCCAGTTATGCTGT
GAAAAAGCATACTGGACTTTTGTTATGGCTAAAGCAAACTCTTCATTTTCTGAAGTGCAAATTGCCCGTC
GTATTAAAGAGGGGCGTGGCCAAGGGCATGGTAAAGACTATATTCCATGGCTAACAGTACAAGAAGTTCC
TTCTTCAGGTCGTTCCCACCGTATTTATTCTCATAAGACGGGACGAGTCCATCATTTGCTATCTGACTTA
GAGCTTGCTGTTTTTCTCAGTCTTGAGTGGGAGAGCAGCGTGCTAGATATACGCGAGCAGTTCCCCTTAT
TACCTAGTGATACCAGGCAGATTGCAATAGATAGTGGTATTAAGCATCCTGTTATTCGTGGTGTAGATCA
GGTTATGTCTACTGATTTTTTAGTGGACTGCAAAGATGGTCCTTTTGAGCAGTTTGCTATTCAAGTCAAA
CCTGCAGCAGCCTTACAAGACGAGCGTACCTTAGAAAAACTAGAACTAGAGCGTCGCTATTGGCAGCAAA
AGCAAATTCCTTGGTTCATTTTTACTGATAAAGAAATAAATCCCGTAGTAAAAGAAAATATTGAATGGCT
TTATTCAGTGAAAACAGAAGAAGTTTCTGCGGAGCTTTTAGCACAACTATCCCCATTGGCCCATATCCTG
CAAGAAAAAGGAGATGAAAACATTATCAATGTCTGTAAGCAGGTTGATATTGCTTATGATTTGGAGTTAG
GCAAAACATTGAGTGAGATACGAGCCTTAACCGCAAATGGTTTTATTAAGTTCAATATTTATAAGTCTTT
CAGGGCAAATAAGTGTGCAGATCTCTGTATTAGCCAAGTAGTGAATATGGAGGAGTTGCGCTATGTGGCA
AATTAATGAGGTTGTGCTATTTGATAATGATCCGTATCGCATTTTGGCTATAGAGGATGGCCAAGTTGTC
TGGATGCAAATAAGCGCTGATAAAGGAGTTCCACAAGCTAGGGCTGAGTTGTTGCTAATGCAGTATTTAG
ATGAAGGCCGCTTAGTTAGAACTGATGACCCTTATGTACATCTTGATTTAGAAGAGCCGTCTGTAGATTC
TGTCAGCTTCCAGAAGCGCGAGGAGGATTATCGAAAAATTCTTCCTATTATTAATAGTAAGGATCGTTTC
GACCCTAAAGTCAGAAGCGAACTCGTTGAGCATGTGGTCCAAGAACATAAGGTTACTAAGGCTACAGTTT
ATAAGTTGTTACGCCGTTACTGGCAGCGTGGTCAAACGCCTAATGCATTAATTCCTGACTACAAAAACAG
CGGTGCACCAGGGGAAAGACGTTCAGCGACAGGAACAGCAAAGATTGGCCGAGCCAGAGAATATGGTAAG
GGTGAAGGAACCAAGGTAACGCCCGAGATTGAACGCCTTTTTAGGTTGACCATAGAAAAGCACCTGTTAA
ATCAAAAAGGTACAAAGACCACCGTTGCCTATAGACGATTTGTGGACTTGTTTGCTCAGTATTTTCCTCG
CATTCCCCAAGAGGATTACCCAACACTACGTCAGTTTCGTTATTTTTATGATCGAGAATACCCTAAAGCT
CAGCGCTTAAAGTCTAGAGTTAAAGCAGGGGTATATAAAAAAGACGTACGACCCTTAAGTAGTACAGCCA
CTTCTCAGGCGTTAGGCCCTGGGAGTCGTTATGAGATTGATGCCACGATTGCTGATATTTATTTAGTGGA
TCATCATGATCGCCAAAAAATCATAGGAAGACCAACGCTTTACATTGTGATTGATGTGTTTAGTCGGATG
ATCACGGGCTTTTATATCGGCTTTGAAAATCCGTCTTATGTGGTGGCGATGCAGGCTTTTGTAAATGCTT
GCTCTGACAAAACGGCCATTTGTGCCCAGCATGATATTGAGATTAGTAGCTCAGACTGGCCGTGTGTAGG
TTTGCCAGATGTGTTGCTAGCGGACCGTGGCGAATTAATGAGTCATCAGGTCGAAGCCTTAGTTTCTAGT
TTTAATGTGCGAGTGGAAAGTGCTCCACCTAGACGTGGCGATGCTAAAGGCATAGTGGAAAGCACTTTTA
GAACACTACAAGCCGAGTTTAAGTCCTTTGCACCTGGCATTGTAGAGGGCAGTCGGATCAAAAGCCATGG
TGAAACAGACTATAGGTTAGATGCATCTCTGTCGGTATTTGAGTTCACACAAATTATTTTGCGTACGATC
TTATTCAGAAATAACCATCTGGTGATGGATAAATACGATCGAGATGCTGATTTTCCTACAGATTTACCGT
CTATTCCTGTCCAGCTATGGCAATGGGGTATGCAGCATCGTACAGGTAGTTTAAGGGCTGTGGAGCAAGA
GCAGTTGCGAGTAGCGTTACTGCCTCGCCGAAAGGTCTCTATTTCTTCATTTGGCGTTAATTTGTGGGGT
TTGTATTACTCGGGGTCAGAGATTCTGCGTGAGGGTTGGTTGCAGCGGAGCACTGATATAGCTAGACCTC
AACATTTAGAAGCGGCTTATGACCCAGTGCTGGTTGATACGATTTATTTGTTTCCGCAAGTTGGCAGCCG
TGTATTTTGGCGCTGTAATCTGACGGAACGTAGTCGGCAGTTTAAAGGTCTCTCATTTTGGGAGGTTTGG
GATATACAAGCACAAGAAAAACACAATAAAGCCAATGCGAAGCAGGATGAGTTAACTAAACGCAGGGAGC
TTGAGGCGTTTATTCAGCAAACCATTCAGAAAGCGAATAAGTTAACGCCCAGTACTACTGAGCCCAAATC
AACACGCATTAAGCAGATTAAAACTAATAAAAAAGAAGCCGTGACCTCGGAGCGTAAAAAACGTGCGGAG
CATTTGAAGCCAAGCTCTTCAGGTGATGAGGCTAAAGTTATTCCTTTCAACGCAGTGGAAGCGGATGATC
AAGAAGATTACAGCCTACCCACATACGTGCCTGAATTATTTCAGGATCCACCAGAAAAGGATGAGTCATG
AGTGCTACCCGGATTCAAGCAGTTTATCGTGATACGGGGGTAGAGGCTTATCGTGATAATCCTTTTATCG
AGGCCTTACCACCATTACAAGAGTCAGTGAATAGTGCTGCATCACTGAAATCCTCTTTACAGCTTACTTC
CTCTGACTTGCAAAAGTCCCGTGTTATCAGAGCTCATACCATTTGTCGTATTCCAGATGACTATTTTCAG
CCATTAGGTACGCATTTGCTACTAAGTGAGCGTATTTCGGTCATGATTCGAGGTGGCTACGTAGGCAGAA
ATCCTAAAACAGGAGATTTACAAAAGCATTTACAAAATGGTTATGAGCGTGTTCAAACGGGAGAGTTGGA
GACATTTCGCTTTGAGGAGGCACGATCTACGGCACAAAGCTTATTGTTAATTGGTTGTTCTGGTAGTGGG
AAGACGACCTCTCTTCATCGTATTCTAGCCACGTATCCTCAGGTGATTTACCATCGTGAACTCAATGTAG
AGCAGGTGGTGTATTTGAAAATAGACTGCTCGCATAATGGTTCGCTAAAAGAAATCTGCTTGAATTTTTT
CAGAGCGTTGGATCGAGCCTTGGGCTCGAACTATGAGCGTCGTTATGGCTTAAAACGTCATGGTATAGAA
ACCATGTTGGCTTTGATGTCGCAAATAGCCAATGCACATGCTTTAGGGTTGTTGGTTATTGATGAAATTC
AGCATTTAAGCCGCTCTCGTTCGGGTGGATCTCAAGAGATGCTGAACTTTTTTGTGACGATGGTGAATAT
TATTGGCGTACCAGTGATGTTGATTGGTACCCCTAAAGCACGAGAGATTTTTGAGGCTGATTTGCGGTCT
GCACGTAGAGGGGCAGGGTTTGGAGCTATATTCTGGGATCCTATACAACAAACGCAACGTGGAAAGCCCA
ATCAAGAGTGGATCGCTTTTACGGATAATCTTTGGCAATTACAGCTTTTACAACGCAAAGATGCGCTGTT
ATCGGATGAGGTCCGTGATGTGTGGTATGAGCTAAGCCAAGGAGTGATGGACATTGTAGTAAAACTTTTT
GTACTCGCTCAGCTCCGTGCGCTAGCTTTAGGCAATGAGCGTATTACCGCTGGTTTATTGCGGCAAGTGT
ATCAAGATGAGTTAAAGCCTGTGCACCCCATGCTAGAGGCATTACGCTCGGGTATCCCAGAACGCATTGC
TCGTTATTCTGATCTAGTCGTTCCCGAGATTGATAAACGGTTAATCCAACTTCAGCTAGATATCGCAGCG
ATACAAGAACAAACACCAGAAGAAAAAGCCCTTCAAGAGTTAGATACCGAAGATCAGCGTCATTTATATC
TGATGCTGAAAGAGGATTACGATTCAAGCCTGTTAATTCCCACTATTAAAAAAGCGTTTAGCCAGAATCC
AACGATGACAAGACAAAAGTTACTGCCTCTTGTTTTGCAGTGGTTGATGGAAGGCGAAACGGTAGTGTCA
GAACTAGAAAAGCCCTCCAAGAGTAAAAAGGTTTCGGCTATAAAGGTAGTCAAGCCCAGCGACTGGGATA
GCTTGCCTGATACGGATTTACGTTATATCTATTCACAACGCCAACCTGAAAAAACCATGCATGAACGGTT
AAAAGGGAAAGGGGTAATAGTGGATATGGCGAGCTTATTTAAACAAGCAGGTTAGCCATGAGAAACTTTC
CTGTTCCGTACTCGAATGAGCTGATTTATAGCACTATTGCACGGGCAGGCGTTTATCAAGGGATTGTTAG
TCCTAAGCAGCTGTTGGATGAGGTGTATGGCAACCGCAAGGTGGTCGCTACCTTAGGTCTGCCCTCGCAT
TTAGGTGTGATAGCAAGACATCTACATCAAACAGGACGTTACGCTGTTCAGCAGCTTATTTATGAGCATA
CCTTATTCCCTTTATATGCTCCGTTTGTAGGCAAGGAGCGCCGAGACGAAGCTATTCGGTTAATGGAGTA
CCAAGCGCAAGGTGCGGTGCATTTAATGCTAGGAGTCGCTGCTTCTAGAGTTAAGAGCGATAACCGCTTT
AGATACTGCCCTGATTGCGTTGCTCTTCAGCTAAATAGGTATGGGGAAGCCTTTTGGCAACGAGATTGGT
ATTTGCCCGCTTTGCCATATTGTCCAAAACACGGTGCTTTAGTCTTCTTTGATAGAGCTGTAGATGATCA
CCGACATCAATTTTGGGCTTTGGGTCATACTGAGCTGCTTTCAGACTACCCCAAAGACTCCCTATCTCAA
TTAACAGCACTAGCTGCTTATATAGCCCCTCTGTTAGATGCTCCACGAGCGCAAGAGCTTTCCCCAAGCC
TTGAGCAGTGGACGCTGTTTTATCAGCGCTTAGCGCAGGATCTAGGGCTAACCAAAAGCAAGCACATTCG
TCATGACTTGGTGGCGGAGAGAGTGAGGCAGACTTTTAGTGATGAGGCACTAGAGAAACTGGATTTAAAG
TTGGCAGAGAACAAGGACACGTGTTGGCTGAAAAGTATATTCCGTAAGCATAGAAAAGCCTTTAGTTATT
TACAGCATAGTATTGTGTGGCAAGCCTTATTGCCAAAACTAACGGTTATAGAAGCGCTACAGCAGGCAAG
TGCTCTTACTGAGCACTCTATAACGACAAGACCTGTTAGCCAGTCTGTGCAACCTAACTCTGAAGATTTA
TCTGTTAAGCATAAAGACTGGCAGCAACTAGTGCATAAATACCAAGGAATTAAGGCGGCAAGACAGTCTT
TAGAGGGTGGGGTGCTATACGCTTGGCTTTACCGACATGACAGGGATTGGCTAGTTCACTGGAATCAACA
GCATCAACAAGAGCGTCTGGCACCCGCCCCTAGAGTTGATTGGAACCAAAGAGATCGAATTGCTGTACGA
CAACTATTAAGAATCATAAAGCGTCTAGATAGTAGCCTTGATCACCCAAGAGCGACATCGAGCTGGCTGT
TAAAGCAAACTCCTAACGGAACCTCTCTTGCAAAAAATCTACAGAAACTGCCTTTGGTAGCGCTTTGCTT
AAAGCGTTACTCAGAGAGTGTGGAAGATTATCAAATTAGACGGATTAGCCAAGCTTTTATTAAGCTTAAA
CAGGAAGATGTTGAGCTTAGGCGCTGGCGATTATTAAGAAGTGCAACGTTATCTAAAGAGCGGATAACTG
AGGAAGCACAAAGATTCTTGGAAATGGTTTATGGGGAAGAGTGAGTGGTTAGGCTAGCTACATTTAATGA
CAATGTGCAGGTTGTACATATTGGTCATTTATTCCGTAACTCGGGTCATAAGGAGTGGCGTATTTTTGTT
TGGTTTAATCCAATGCAAGAACGGAAATGGACTCGATTTACTCATTTGCCTTTATTAAGTCGAGCTAAGG
TGGTTAACAGTACAACAAAGCAAATAAATAAGGCGGATCGTGTGATTGAGTTTGAAGCATCGGATCTTCA
ACGAGCCAAAATAATCGATTTTCCTAATCTCTCGTCCTTTGCTTCCGTACGCAACAAGGATGGAGCGCAG
AGTTCATTTATTTACGAAGCTGAAACACCATATAGCAAGACTCGTTATCACATCCCACAGTTAGAGCTAG
CTCGGTCATTATTTTTAGGGGATCCTCTAGAGTCGACCTGCAGGCATGCAAGCTTGGCTGTTTTGGCGGA
TGAGAGAAGATTTTCAGCCTGATACAGATTAAATCAGAACGCAGAAGCGGTCTGATAAAACAGAATTTGC
CTGGCGGCAGTAGCGCGGTGGTCCCACCTGACCCCATGCCGAACTCAGAAGTGAAACGCCGTAGCGCCGA
TGGTAGTGTGGGGTCTCCCCATGCGAGAGTAGGGAACTGCCAGGCATCAAATAAAACGAAAGGCTCAGTC
GAAAGACTGGGCCTTTCGTTTTATCTGTTGTTTGTCGGTGAACGCTCTCCTGAGTAGGACAAATCCGCCG
GGAGCGGATTTGAACGTTGCGAAGCAACGGCCCGGAGGGTGGCGGGCAGGACGCCCGCCATAAACTGCCA
GGCATCAAATTAAGCAGAAGGCCATCCTGACGGATGGCCTTTTTGCGTTTCTACAAACTCTTTTGTTTAT
TTTTCTAAATACATTCAAATATGTATCCGCTCATGAGACAATAACCCTGATAAATGCTTCAATAATATTG
AAAAAGGAAGAGTATGAGTATTCAACATTTCCGTGTCGCCCTTATTCCCTTTTTTGCGGCATTTTGCCTT
CCTGTTTTTGCTCACCCAGAAACGCTGGTGAAAGTAAAAGATGCTGAAGATCAGTTGGGTGCACGAGTGG
GTTACATCGAACTGGATCTCAACAGCGGTAAGATCCTTGAGAGTTTTCGCCCCGAAGAACGTTTTCCAAT
GATGAGCACTTTTAAAGTTCTGCTATGTGGCGCGGTATTATCCCGTGTTGACGCCGGGCAAGAGCAACTC
GGTCGCCGCATACACTATTCTCAGAATGACTTGGTTGAGTACTCACCAGTCACAGAAAAGCATCTTACGG
ATGGCATGACAGTAAGAGAATTATGCAGTGCTGCCATAACCATGAGTGATAACACTGCGGCCAACTTACT
TCTGACAACGATCGGAGGACCGAAGGAGCTAACCGCTTTTTTGCACAACATGGGGGATCATGTAACTCGC
CTTGATCGTTGGGAACCGGAGCTGAATGAAGCCATACCAAACGACGAGCGTGACACCACGATGCCTGCAG
CAATGGCAACAACGTTGCGCAAACTATTAACTGGCGAACTACTTACTCTAGCTTCCCGGCAACAATTAAT
AGACTGGATGGAGGCGGATAAAGTTGCAGGACCACTTCTGCGCTCGGCCCTTCCGGCTGGCTGGTTTATT
GCTGATAAATCTGGAGCCGGTGAGCGTGGGTCTCGCGGTATCATTGCAGCACTGGGGCCAGATGGTAAGC
CCTCCCGTATCGTAGTTATCTACACGACGGGGAGTCAGGCAACTATGGATGAACGAAATAGACAGATCGC
TGAGATAGGTGCCTCACTGATTAAGCATTGGTAACTGTCAGACCAAGTTTACTCATATATACTTTAGATT
GATT
[125 nt withheld, positions 11345-11469]
CGCCGCCGGCCAGCCTCGCAGAGCAGGATTCCCGTTGAGCACCGCCAGGTGCGAATAAGGGACAGTGAAG
AAGGAACACCCGCTCGCGGGTGGGCCTACTTCACCTATCCTGCCCGGCGGCATCACCGGCGCCACAGGTG
CGGTTGCTGGCGCCTATATCGCCGACATCACCGATGGGGAAGATCGGGCTCGCCACTTCGGGCTCATGAG
CGCTTGTTTCGGCGTGGGTATGGTGGCAGGCCCCGTGGCCGGGGGACTGTTGGGCGCCATCTCCTTGCAT
GCACCATTCCTTGCGGCGGCGGTGCTCAACGGCCTCAACCTACTACTGGGCTGCTTCCTAATGCAGGAGT
CGCATAAGGGAGAGCGTCGATCCCCGACAGTAAGACGGGTAAGCCTGTTGATGATACCGCTGCCTTACTG
GGTGCATTAGCCAGTCTGAATGACCTGTCACGGGATAATCCGAAGTGGTCAGACTGGAAAATCAGAGGGC
AGGAACTGCTGAACAGCAAAAAGTCAGATAGCACCACATAGCAGACCCGCCATAAAACGCCCTGAGAAGC
CCGTGACGGGCTTTTCTTGTATTATGGGTAGTTTCCTTGCATGAATCCATAAAAGGCGCCTGTAGTGCCA
TTTACCCCCATTCACTGCCAGAGCCGTGAGCGCAGCGAACTGAATGTCACGAAAAAGACAGCGACTCAGG
TGCCTGATGGTCGGAGACAAAAGGAATATTCAGCGATTTGCCCGAGCTTGCGAGGGTGCTACTTAAGCCT
TTAGGGTTTTAAGGTCTGTTTTGTAGAGGAGCAAACAGCGTTTGCGACATCCTTTTGTAATACTGCGGAA
CTGACTAAAGTAGTGAGTTATACACAGGGCTGGGATCTATTCTTTTTATCTTTTTTTATTCTTTCTTTAT
TCTATAAATTATAACCACTTGAATATAAACAAAAAAAACACACAAAGGTCTAGCGGAATTTACAGAGGGT
CTAGCAGAATTTACAAGTTTTCCAGCAAAGGTCTAGCAGAATTTACAGATACCCACAACTCAAAGGAAAA
GGACTAGTAATTATCATTGACTAGCCCATCTCAATTGGTATAGTGATTAAAATCACCTAGACCAATTGAG
ATGTATGTCTGAATTAGTTGTTTTCAAAGCAAATGAACTAGCGATTAGTCGCTATGACTTAACGGAGCAT
GAAACCAAGCTAATTTTATGCTGTGTGGCACTACTCAACCCCACGATTGAAAACCCTACAAGGAAAGAAC
GGACGGTATCGTTCACTTATAACCAATACGTTCAGATGATGAACATCAGTAGGGAAAATGCTTATGGTGT
ATTAGCTAAAGCAACCAGAGAGCTGATGACGAGAACTGTGGAAATCAGGAATCCTTTGGTTAAAGGCTTT
GAGATTTTCCAGTGGACAAACTATGCCAAGTTCTCAAGCGAAAAATTAGAATTAGTTTTTAGTGAAGAGA
TATTGCCTTATCTTTTCCAGTTAAAAAAATTCATAAAATATAATCTGGAACATGTTAAGTCTTTTGAAAA
CAAATACTCTATGAGGATTTATGAGTGGTTATTAAAAGAACTAACACAAAAGAAAACTCACAAGGCAAAT
ATAGAGATTAGCCTTGATGAATTTAAGTTCATGTTAATGCTTGAAAATAACTACCATGAGTTTAAAAGGC
TTAACCAATGGGTTTTGAAACCAATAAGTAAAGATTTAAACACTTACAGCAATATGAAATTGGTGGTTGA
TAAGCGAGGCCGCCCGACTGATACGTTGATTTTCCAAGTTGAACTAGATAGACAAATGGATCTCGTAACC
GAACTTGAGAACAACCAGATAAAAATGAATGGTGACAAAATACCAACAACCATTACATCAGATTCCTACC
TACATAACGGACTAAGAAAAACACTACACGATGCTTTAACTGCAAAAATTCAGCTCACCAGTTTTGAGGC
AAAATTTTTGAGTGACATGCAAAGTAAGTATGATCTCAATGGTTCGTTCTCATGGCTCACGCAAAAACAA
CGAACCACACTAGAGAACATACTGGCTAAATACGGAAGGATCTGAGGTTCTTATGGCTCTTGTATCTATC
AGTGAAGCATCAAGACTAACAAACAAAAGTAGAACAACTGTTCACCGTTACATATCAAAGGGAAAACTGT
CCATATGCACAGATGAAAACGGTGTAAAAAAGATAGATACATCAGAGCTTTTACGAGTTTTTGGTGCATT
TAAAGCTGTTCACCATGAACAGATCGACAATGTAACAGATGAACAGCATGTAACACCTAATAGAACAGGT
GAAACCAGTAAAACAAAGCAACTAGAACATGAAATTGAACACCTGAGACAACTTGTTACAGCTCAACAGT
CACACATAGACAGCCTGAAACAGGCGATGCTGCTTATCGAATCAAAGCTGCCGACAACACGGGAGCCAGT
GACGCCTCCCGTGGGGAAAAAATCATGGCAATTCTGGAAGAAATAGCGCTTTCAGCCTGTGGGCGGACAA
AATAGTTGGGAACTGGGAGGGGTGGAAATGGAGTTTTTAAGGATTATTTAGGGAAGAGTGACAAAATAGA
TGGGAACTGGGTGTAGCGTCGTAAGCTAATACGAAAATTAAAAATGACAAAATAGTTTGGAACTAGATTT
CACTTATCTGGTTGGTCGACACTAGTATTACCCTGTTATCCCTAGATTTAAATGATATCGGATCCTAGTA
AGCCACGTTTTAATTAATCAGATCCCATAAACTGCCAGGAATTGGGGATCGGATTCGAGCTCGCACGCTG
CCGCAAGCACTCAGGGCGCAAGGGCTGCTAAAGGAAGCGGAACACGTAGAAAGCCAGTCCGCAGAAACGG
TGCTGACCCCGGATGAATGTCAGCTACTGGGCTATCTGGACAAGGGAAAACGCAAGCGCAAAGAGAAAGC
AGGTAGCTTGCAGTGGGCTTACATGGCGATAGCTAGACTGGGCGGTTTTATGGACAGCAAGCGAACCGGA
ATTGCCAGCTGGGGCGCCCTCTGGTAAGGTTGGGAAGCCCTGCAAAGTAAACTGGATGGCTTTCTTGCCG
CCAAGGATCTGATGGCGCAGGGGATCAAGATCTGATCAAGAGACAGGATACTAGTGGAGGAAGAAAAA
